>Addgene plasmid #48448 | pFUSB4_CCAA | depositor full sequence | sequence record 70148 | Full Sequence
ATGTTTTCCCAGTCACGACGTTGTAAAACGACGGCCAGTCTTAAGCGTCTCATGGCCTGACCCCGGACCA
AGTGGTGGCCTATCGCCAGCCACGATGGCGGCAAGCAAGCGCTCGAAACGGTGCAGCGGCTGTTGCCGGT
GCTGTGCCAGGACCATGGCCTGACTCCGGACCAAGTGGTGGCTATCGCCAGCCACGATGGCGGCAAGCAA
GCGCTCGAAACGGTGCAGCGGCTGTTGCCGGTGCTGTGCCAGGACCATGGCCTGACCCCGGACCAAGTGG
TGGCTATCGCCAGCAACATTGGCGGCAAGCAAGCGCTCGAAACGGTGCAGCGGCTGTTGCCGGTGCTGTG
CCAGGACCATGGCCTGACCCCGGACCAAGTGGTGGCTATCGCCAGCAACATTGGCGGCAAGCAAGCGCTC
GAAACGGTGCAGCGGCTGTTGCCGGTGCTGTGCCAGGACCATGGCCTGACCCCGGACCAAGTGGTGGCTA
TCGAGACGTCTAGACCAGCCAGGACAGAAATGCCTCGACTTCGCTGCTACCCAAGGTTGCCGGGTGACGC
ACACCGTGGAAACGGATGAAGGCACGAACCCAGTGGACATAAGCCTGTTCGGTTCGTAAGCTGTAATGCA
AGTAGCGTATGCGCTCACGCAACTGGTCCAGAACCTTGACCGAACGCAGCGGTGGTAACGGCGCAGTGGC
GGTTTTCATGGCTTGTTATGACTGTTTTTTTGGGGTACAGTCTATGCCTCGGGCATCCAAGCAGCAAGCG
CGTTACGCCGTGGGTCGATGTTTGATGTTATGGAGCAGCAACGATGTTACGCAGCAGGGCAGTCGCCCTA
AAACAAAGTTAAACATTATGAGGGAAGCGGTGATCGCCGAAGTATCGACTCAACTATCAGAGGTAGTTGG
CGTCATCGAGCGCCATCTCGAACCGACGTTGCTGGCCGTACATTTGTACGGCTCCGCAGTGGATGGCGGC
CTGAAGCCACACAGTGATATTGATTTGCTGGTTACGGTGACCGTAAGGCTTGATGAAACAACGCGGCGAG
CTTTGATCAACGACCTTTTGGAAACTTCGGCTTCCCCTGGAGAGAGCGAGATTCTCCGCGCTGTAGAAGT
CACCATTGTTGTGCACGACGACATCATTCCGTGGCGTTATCCAGCTAAGCGCGAACTGCAATTTGGAGAA
TGGCAGCGCAATGACATTCTTGCAGGTATCTTCGAGCCAGCCACGATCGACATTGATCTGGCTATCTTGC
TGACAAAAGCAAGAGAACATAGCGTTGCCTTGGTAGGTCCAGCGGCGGAGGAACTCTTTGATCCGGTTCC
TGAACAGGATCTATTTGAGGCGCTAAATGAAACCTTAACGCTATGGAACTCGCCGCCCGACTGGGCTGGC
GATGAGCGAAATGTAGTGCTTACGTTGTCCCGCATTTGGTACAGCGCAGTAACCGGCAAAATCGCGCCGA
AGGATGTCGCTGCCGACTGGGCAATGGAGCGCCTGCCGGCCCAGTATCAGCCCGTCATACTTGAAGCTAG
ACAGGCTTATCTTGGACAAGAAGAAGATCGCTTGGCCTCGCGCGCAGATCAGTTGGAAGAATTTGTCCAC
TACGTGAAAGGCGAGATCACCAAGGTAGTCGGCAAATAACCCTCGAGCCACCCATGACCAAAATCCCTTA
ACGTGAGTTACGCGTCGTTCCACTGAGCGTCAGACCCCGTAGAAAAGATCAAAGGATCTTCTTGAGATCC
TTTTTTTCTGCGCGTAATCTGCTGCTTGCAAACAAAAAAACCACCGCTACCAGCGGTGGTTTGTTTGCCG
GATCAAGAGCTACCAACTCTTTTTCCGAAGGTAACTGGCTTCAGCAGAGCGCAGATACCAAATACTGTCC
TTCTAGTGTAGCCGTAGTTAGGCCACCACTTCAAGAACTCTGTAGCACCGCCTACATACCTCGCTCTGCT
AATCCTGTTACCAGTGGCTGCTGCCAGTGGCGATAAGTCGTGTCTTACCGGGTTGGACTCAAGACGATAG
TTACCGGATAAGGCGCAGCGGTCGGGCTGAACGGGGGGTTCGTGCACACAGCCCAGCTTGGAGCGAACGA
CCTACACCGAACTGAGATACCTACAGCGTGAGCATTGAGAAAGCGCCACGCTTCCCGAAGGGAGAAAGGC
GGACAGGTATCCGGTAAGCGGCAGGGTCGGAACAGGAGAGCGCACGAGGGAGCTTCCAGGGGGAAACGCC
TGGTATCTTTATAGTCCTGTCGGGTTTCGCCACCTCTGACTTGAGCGTCGATTTTTGTGATGCTCGTCAG
GGGGGCGGAGCCTATGGAAAAACGCCAGCAACGCGGCCTTTTTACGGTTCCTGGCCTTTTGCTGGCCTTT
TGCTCACATGTTCTTTCCTGCGTTATCCCCTGATTCTGTGGATAACCGTATTACCGCCTTTGAGTGAGCT
GATACCGCTCGCCGCAGCCGAACGACCGAGCGCAGCGAGTCAGTGAGCGAGGAAGCGGAAGAGCGCCCAA
TACGCAAACCGCCTCTCCCCGCGCGTTGGCCGATTCATTAATGCAGCTGGCACGACAGGTTTCCCGACTG
GAAAGCGGGCAGTGAGCGCAACGCAATTAATACGCGTACCGCTAGCCAGGAAGAGTTTGTAGAAACGCAA
AAAGGCCATCCGTCAGGATGGCCTTCTGCTTAGTTTGATGCCTGGCAGTTTATGGCGGGCGTCCTGCCCG
CCACCCTCCGGGCCGTTGCTTCACAACGTTCAAATCCGCTCCCGGCGGATTTGTCCTACTCAGGAGAGCG
TTCACCGACAAACAACAGATAAAACGAAAGGCCCAGTCTTCCGACTGAGCCTTTCGTTTTATTTGATGCC
TGGCAGTTCCCTACTCTCGCGTTAACGCTAGCATGG
Features (pLannotate 1.2.2; 8 found; start..end, strand, type, name):
      3..39      -  CDS            lacZα (fragment): LacZα fragment of β-galactosidase; lacZ fragment
    596..619     +  promoter       Pc promoter (fragment): intI1 (promoter lies within the coding sequence); class 1 integron promoter
    795..851     +  CDS            GmR (fragment): gentamycin acetyltransferase; aacC1; confers resistance to gentamycin
    858..1649    +  CDS            SmR: aminoglycoside adenylyltransferase (Murphy, 1985); aadA; confers resistance to spectinomycin and streptomycin
   1742..2330    +  rep_origin     ori: high-copy-number ColE1/pMB1/pBR322/pUC origin of replication
   2513..2605    +  CDS            lacI (fragment): lac repressor; lacI; The lac repressor binds to the lac operator to inhibit transcription in E. coli. This inhibition can be relieved by adding lactose or isopropyl-β-D-thiogalactopyranoside (IPTG).
   2660..2687    -  terminator     rrnB T2 terminator: transcription terminator T2 from the E. coli rrnB gene
   2819..2862    +  terminator     rrnB T1 terminator: Escherichia coli rrnB; transcription terminator T1 from the E. coli rrnB gene
