[The description below was written by a language model from this plasmid's Addgene catalogue record and pLannotate feature annotations shown in this document.]
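Description:
pFUSB4_CCAA is a small (about 2.9 kb) intermediate array plasmid for Golden Gate assembly of TALENs, built on the pFUS_B4 backbone. It carries a pre-assembled, synthetic block of four TAL effector repeats with the repeat-variable diresidues HD HD NI NI. Under the standard RVD code these specify the DNA bases C, C, A and A, which gives the plasmid its name. The depositor notes that it was made by Golden Gate cloning. It belongs to a set of pre-built repeat arrays associated with a simplified 15-RVD GoldyTALEN design for in vivo genome engineering.

The annotated features are almost entirely backbone. A high-copy ColE1/pUC-type origin supports replication in E. coli, and an aadA (SmR) aminoglycoside adenylyltransferase gene gives the spectinomycin resistance used for selection. Upstream of aadA lie fragments of a class 1 integron Pc promoter and a gentamicin acetyltransferase gene, which are remnants of the resistance cassette's origin. Short lacZα and lacI fragments are most likely leftovers of a blue/white screening cassette replaced when the repeats were inserted, and rrnB T1 and T2 terminators are also present. The automated annotation does not label the TAL repeat array itself, which presumably occupies the unannotated region between the lacZα remnant and the resistance cassette.

Although the plasmid is catalogued under mammalian expression and TALEN, the feature table shows no eukaryotic promoter, nuclease domain or polyadenylation signal, so it does not appear to be an expression construct in its own right. It serves as a modular building block: in a second Golden Gate step the four-repeat array would be combined with other repeat arrays and moved into a TALEN destination backbone that supplies the TAL termini and nuclease domain. Having such blocks pre-assembled shortens construction of custom TALEN pairs.
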