Addgene plasmid #48448: pFUSB4_CCAA
Depositing lab: Stephen Ekker. Depositing organization: Mayo Foundation for Medical Education and Research. Publication: High Efficiency In Vivo Genome Engineering with a Simplified 15-RVD GoldyTALEN Design. Ma AC, Lee HB, Clark KJ, Ekker SC. PLoS One. 2013 May 29;8(5):e65259. doi: 10.1371/journal.pone.0065259. Print 2013. PubMed 23734242.
Backbone
  Vector backbone: pFUS_B4
  Vector type: Mammalian Expression, TALEN
Growth in bacteria
  Bacterial resistance: Spectinomycin, 50 μg/mL
  Growth temperature: 37°C
  Growth strain: Top10
  Copy number: Unknown
Gene/Insert
  Gene/Insert name: RVD sequence: HD HD NI NI
  Species: Synthetic
  Cloning method: Unknown
  Sequencing primers: 5′ ttgatgcctggcagttccct; 3′ cgaaccgaacaggcttatgt
Terms and licenses: Academic/Nonprofit Terms; Industry Terms: Not Available to Industry
Depositor comments: Plasmid was created using Golden Gate cloning.
How to cite: pFUSB4_CCAA was a gift from Stephen Ekker (Addgene plasmid # 48448 ; http://n2t.net/addgene:48448 ; RRID:Addgene_48448)
