>Addgene plasmid #48448 | pFUSB4_CCAA | addgene partial sequence | sequence record 73062 | pCR8_F1 5'-ttgatgcctggcagttccct-3'
CCAGTCACGACGTTGTAAAACGACGGCCAGTCTTAAGCGTCTCATGGCCTGACCCCGGACCAAGTGGTGG
CTATCGCCAGCCACGATGGCGGCAAGCAAGCGCTCGAAACGGTGCAGCGGCTGTTGCCGGTGCTGTGCCA
GGACCATGGCCTGACTCCGGACCAAGTGGTGGCTATCGCCAGCCACGATGGCGGCAAGCAAGCGCTCGAA
ACGGTGCAGCGGCTGTTGCCGGTGCTGTGCCAGGACCATGGCCTGACCCCGGACCAAGTGGTGGCTATCG
CCAGCAACATTGGCGGCAAGCAAGCGCTCGAAACGGTGCAGCGGCTGTTGCCGGTGCTGTGCCAGGACCA
TGGCCTGACCCCGGACCAAGTGGTGGCTATCGCCAGCAACATTGGCGGCAAGCAAGCGCTCGAAACGGTG
CAGCGGCTGTTGCCGGTGCTGTGCCAGGACCATGGCCTGACCCCGGACCAAGTGGTGGCTATCGAGACGT
CTAGACCAGCCAGGACAGAAATGCCTCGACTTCGCTGCTACCCAAGGTTGCCGGGTGACGCACACCGTGG
AAACGGATGAAGGCACGAACCCAGTGGACATAAGCCTGTTCGGTTCGTAAGCTGTAATGCAAGTAGCGTA
TGCGCTCACGCAACTGGTCCAGAACCTTGACCGAACGCAGCGGTGGTAACGGCGCAGTGGCGGTTTTCAT
GGCTTGTTATGACTGTTTTTTTGGGGTACAGTCTATGCCTCGGGCATCCAAGCAGCAAGCGCGTTACGCC
GTGGGTCGATGTTTGATGTTATGGAGCAGCAACGATGTTACGCAGCAGGGCAGTCGCCCTAAAACAAAGT
TAAACATTATGAGGGAAGCGGTGATCGCCGAAGTATCGACTCAACTATCAGAGGTAGTTGGCGTCATCGA
GCGCCATCTCGAACCGAC
